>Addgene plasmid #61947 | 4QQD | depositor partial sequence | sequence record 101237 | Insert DNA Sequence
ATGTGGGATGAGACGGAATTGGGGCTGTACAAGGTCAATGAGTACGTCGATGCTCGGGACACGAACATGG
GGGCGTGGTTTGAGGCGCAGGTGGTCAGGGTGACGCGGAAGGCCCCCTCCCGGGACGAGCCCTGCAGCTC
CACGTCCAGGCCGGCGCTGGAGGAGGACGTCATTTACCACGTGAAATACGACGACTACCCGGAGAACGGC
GTGGTCCAGATGAACTCCAGGGACGTCCGAGCGCGCGCCCGCACCATCATCAAGTGGCAGGACCTGGAGG
TGGGCCAGGTGGTCATGCTCAACTACAACCCCGACAACCCCAAGGAGCGGGGCTTCTGGTACGACGCGGA
GATCTCCAGGAAGCGCGAGACCAGGACGGCGCGGGAACTCTACGCCAACGTGGTGCTGGGGGATGATTCT
CTGAACGACTGTCGGATCATCTTCGTGGACGAAGTCTTCAAGATTGAGCGGCCGGGTGAA
