>Addgene plasmid #61947 | 4QQD | addgene partial sequence | sequence record 101827 | T7 5'-TAATACGACTCACTATAGGG-3'
CTTTAAGAAGGAGATATACCATGCATCATCATCATCATCACAGCAGCGGCAGAGAAAACTTGTATTTCCA
GGGCATGTGGGATGAGACGGAATTGGGGCTGTACAAGGTCAATGAGTACGTCGATGCTCGGGACACGAAC
ATGGGGGCGTGGTTTGAGGCGCAGGTGGTCAGGGTGACGCGGAAGGCCCCCTCCCGGGACGAGCCCTGCA
GCTCCACGTCCAGGCCGGCGCTGGAGGAGGACGTCATTTACCACGTGAAATACGACGACTACCCGGAGAA
CGGCGTGGTCCAGATGAACTCCAGGGACGTCCGAGCGCGCGCCCGCACCATCATCAAGTGGCAGGACCTG
GAGGTGGGCCAGGTGGTCATGCTCAACTACAACCCCGACAACCCCAAGGAGCGGGGCTTCTGGTACGACG
CGGAGATCTCCAGGAAGCGCGAGACCAGGACGGCGCGGGAACTCTACGCCAACGTGGTGCTGGGGGATGA
TTCTCTGAACGACTGTCGGATCATCTTCGTGGACGAAGTCTTCAAGATTGAGCGGCCGGGTGAATGATGA
CGAAGCTTGCGGCCGCACTCGAGCACCACCACCACCACCACTGAGATCCGGCTGCTAACAAAGCCCGAAA
GGAAGCTGAGTTGGCTGCTGCCACCGCTGAGCAATAAACTAGCATAACCCCTTGGGGCCTCTAAACGGGT
CTTGA
