>Addgene plasmid #61947 | 4QQD | addgene partial sequence | sequence record 101828 | T7term 5'-GCTAGTTATTGCTCAGCGG-3'
ATCGGTGATGTCGGCGATATAGGCGCCAGCAACCGCACCTGTGGCGCCGGTGATGCCGGCCACGATGCGT
CCGGCGTAGAGGATCGAGATCTCGATCCCGCGAAATTAATACGACTCACTATAGGGGAATTGTGAGCGGA
TAACAATTCCCCTCTAGAAATAATTTTGTTTAACTTTAAGAAGGAGATATACCATGCATCATCATCATCA
TCACAGCAGCGGCAGAGAAAACTTGTATTTCCAGGGCATGTGGGATGAGACGGAATTGGGGCTGTACAAG
GTCAATGAGTACGTCGATGCTCGGGACACGAACATGGGGGCGTGGTTTGAGGCGCAGGTGGTCAGGGTGA
CGCGGAAGGCCCCCTCCCGGGACGAGCCCTGCAGCTCCACGTCCAGGCCGGCGCTGGAGGAGGACGTCAT
TTACCACGTGAAATACGACGACTACCCGGAGAACGGCGTGGTCCAGATGAACTCCAGGGACGTCCGAGCG
CGCGCCCGCACCATCATCAAGTGGCAGGACCTGGAGGTGGGCCAGGTGGTCATGCTCAACTACAACCCCG
ACAACCCCAAGGAGCGGGGCTTCTGGTACGACGCGGAGATCTCCAGGAAGCGCGAGACCAGGACGGCGCG
GGAACTCTACGCCAACGTGGTGCTGGGGGATGATTCTCTGAACGACTGTCGGATCATCTTCGTGGACGAA
GTCTTCAAGATTGAGCGGCCGGGTGAATGATGACG
