[The description below was written by a language model from this plasmid's Addgene catalogue record.]
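Description:
4QQD is a bacterial expression plasmid built on the pET28-MHL backbone, a pET-type vector designed for producing recombinant proteins in E. coli for structural biology. It is selected with kanamycin and is recorded as high copy. No feature table accompanies the entry, so the origin of replication and other backbone elements are not described in detail.

The insert is a 480 bp fragment of human UHRF1 (also known as ICBP90 or Np95), introduced by ligation-independent cloning. The record notes that the construct may not contain the full open reading frame, and the short insert size is consistent with a domain-sized fragment rather than the whole protein. Which domain it encodes is not stated. A mutation field refers only to depositor comments that are not included, so any sequence differences from the reference cannot be specified here.

Expression is driven by the T7 promoter, which requires a host strain that supplies T7 RNA polymerase. The backbone adds an N-terminal hexahistidine tag followed by a short linker and a TEV protease recognition site, allowing purification by metal affinity chromatography and later removal of the tag. The record also lists a C-terminal 6xHis tag on the backbone, but whether it is translated depends on whether the insert carries a stop codon, which is not stated.

The plasmid's name and alternative insert name point to a Protein Data Bank entry. This matches its stated purpose of producing the UHRF1 fragment for structure determination.
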