Addgene plasmid #61947: 4QQD
Purpose: Bacterial expression for structure determination; may not be full ORF
Depositing lab: Cheryl Arrowsmith. Depositing organization: University of Toronto.
Backbone
  Vector backbone: pET28-MHL
  Backbone manufacturer: Addgene Plasmid 26096
  Vector type: Bacterial Expression
Growth in bacteria
  Bacterial resistance: Kanamycin, 50 μg/mL
  Growth temperature: 37°C
  Growth strain: DH5alpha
  Copy number: High Copy
Gene/Insert
  Gene/Insert name: UHRF1:SDC130-H02:C39674 (alt name: PDB ID: 4QQD)
  Species: H. sapiens (human)
  Insert size (bp): 480
  Mutation: See comments
  GenBank ID: gi|115430232
  Entrez Gene: UHRF1 (a.k.a. ICBP90, Np95, RNF106, TDRD22, hNP95, hUHRF1, huNp95)
  Promoter: T7
  Tag / fusion protein: MHHHHHHSSGRENLYFQG (N terminal on backbone); 6xHis (C terminal on backbone)
  Cloning method: Ligation Independent Cloning
  Sequencing primers: 5′ T7; 3′ T7 Terminal
Terms and licenses: Academic/Nonprofit Terms; Industry Terms: Not Available to Industry
How to cite: 4QQD was a gift from Cheryl Arrowsmith (Addgene plasmid # 61947 ; http://n2t.net/addgene:61947 ; RRID:Addgene_61947)
